Addgene plasmid #64675: p3xFLAG-CMV-RNF8-N-terminus(1-140)
Purpose: expresses only N terminus of RNF8, amino acids 1 to 140
Depositing lab: Marianne Farnebo. Publication: The scaffold protein WRAP53beta orchestrates the ubiquitin response critical for DNA double-strand break repair. Henriksson S, Rassoolzadeh H, Hedstrom E, Coucoravas C, Julner A, Goldstein M, Imreh G, Zhivotovsky B, Kastan MB, Helleday T, Farnebo M. Genes Dev. 2014 Dec 15;28(24):2726-38. doi: 10.1101/gad.246546.114. PubMed 25512560.
Backbone
  Vector backbone: p3XFLAG-CMV
  Backbone manufacturer: Sigma aldrich
  Backbone size w/o insert (bp): 6400
  Total vector size (bp): 6820
  Vector type: Mammalian Expression
Growth in bacteria
  Bacterial resistance: Ampicillin, 100 μg/mL
  Growth temperature: 37°C
  Growth strain: DH5alpha
  Copy number: High Copy
Gene/Insert
  Gene/Insert name: Ring finger protein 8 (alt name: RNF8/N-terminus amino acids 1-140)
  Species: H. sapiens (human)
  Insert size (bp): 420
  Mutation: only N terminus amino acids 1-140
  GenBank ID: NM_003958.3
  Entrez Gene: RNF8 (a.k.a. hRNF8)
  Promoter: CMV
  Tag / fusion protein: FLAG (N terminal on backbone)
  Cloning method: Restriction Enzyme; 5′ cloning site EcoRI (not destroyed); 3′ cloning site KpnI (not destroyed)
  Sequencing primers: 5′ CMV-F; 3′ CMV-24 reverse: 5’-TATTAGGACAAGGCTGGTGGGCAC-3’
Terms and licenses: Academic/Nonprofit Terms; Industry Terms: Not Available to Industry
How to cite: p3xFLAG-CMV-RNF8-N-terminus(1-140) was a gift from Marianne Farnebo (Addgene plasmid # 64675 ; http://n2t.net/addgene:64675 ; RRID:Addgene_64675)
