[The description below was written by a language model from this plasmid's Addgene catalogue record.]
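Description:
p3xFLAG-CMV-RNF8-N-terminus(1-140) is a mammalian expression plasmid built on the commercial p3XFLAG-CMV backbone (about 6.4 kb; roughly 6.8 kb with insert). It is maintained in E. coli as a high-copy plasmid under ampicillin selection. The record provides no feature table, so the bacterial origin, polyadenylation signal and any mammalian selection marker carried by this particular backbone variant are not stated.

The payload is a 420 bp fragment of human RNF8 (ring finger protein 8) encoding only amino acids 1 to 140, the N-terminal portion of the protein, cloned between EcoRI and KpnI sites that both remain intact. Transcription is driven by the CMV promoter, a strong constitutive promoter in most mammalian cell lines, and the fragment is fused at its N terminus to the FLAG epitope supplied by the backbone (a triple FLAG, as the vector name indicates), which allows detection by immunoblotting or immunofluorescence and recovery by anti-FLAG immunoprecipitation. RNF8 is an E3 ubiquitin ligase that acts in the DNA double-strand break response. Its N-terminal region is generally known to contain the phosphopeptide-binding FHA domain, while the catalytic RING domain lies near the C terminus, so this truncation would be expected to lack ligase activity, although the record itself does not annotate domains.

The construct is a deletion mutant suited to domain-mapping experiments, for example testing which part of RNF8 mediates an interaction or recruitment to damage sites. It is associated with work on the scaffold protein WRAP53β and its role in organising the ubiquitin response during double-strand break repair.
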