>Addgene plasmid #64675 | p3xFLAG-CMV-RNF8-N-terminus(1-140) | depositor partial sequence | sequence record 109094 | RNF8-N-terminus amino acids 1-140
ATGGGGGAGCCCGGCTTCTTCGTCACAGGAGACCGCGCCGGTGGCCGGAGCTGGTGCCTGCGGCGGGTGG
GGATGAGCGCCGGGTGGCTGCTGCTGGAAGATGGGTGCGAGGTGACTGTAGGACGAGGATTTGGTGTCAC
ATACCAACTGGTATCAAAAATCTGCCCCCTGATGATTTCTCGAAACCACTGTGTTTTGAAGCAGAATCCT
GAGGGCCAATGGACAATTATGGACAACAAGAGTCTAAATGGTGTTTGGCTGAACAGAGCGCGTCTGGAAC
CTTTAAGGGTCTATTCCATTCATCAGGGAGACTACATCCAACTTGGAGTGCCTCTGGAAAATAAGGAGAA
TGCGGAGTATGAATATGAAGTTACTGAAGAAGACTGGGAGACAATATATCCTTGTCTTTCCCCAAAGAAT
