>Addgene plasmid #64675 | p3xFLAG-CMV-RNF8-N-terminus(1-140) | addgene partial sequence | sequence record 112794 | CMV-F 5'-CGCAAATGGGCGGTAGGCGTG-3'
ACCGTCAGAATTAACCATGGACTACAAAGACCATGACGGTGATTATAAAGATCATGACATCGATTACAAG
GATGACGATGACAAGCTTGCGGCCGCGAATTCAATGGGGGAGCCCGGCTTCTTCGTCACAGGAGACCGCG
CCGGTGGCCGGAGCTGGTGCCTGCGGCGGGTGGGGATGAGCGCCGGGTGGCTGCTGCTGGAAGATGGGTG
CGAGGTGACTGTAGGACGAGGATTTGGTGTCACATACCAACTGGTATCAAAAATCTGCCCCCTGATGATT
TCTCGAAACCACTGTGTTTTGAAGCAGAATCCTGAGGGCCAATGGACAATTATGGACAACAAGAGTCTAA
ATGGTGTTTGGCTGAACAGAGCGCGTCTGGAACCTTTAAGGGTCTATTCCATTCATCAGGGAGACTACAT
CCAACTTGGAGTGCCTCTGGAAAATAAGGAGAATGCGGAGTATGAATATGAAGTTACTGAAGAAGACTGG
GAGACAATATATCCTTGTCTTTCCCCAAAGAATTAAGGTACCAGTCGACTCTAGAGGATCCCGGGTGGCA
TCCCTGTGACCCCTCCCCAGTGCCTCTCCTGGCCCTGGAAGTTGCCACTCCAGTGCCCACCAGCCTTGTC
CTAATAAAATTAAGTTGCATCATTTTGTCTGACTAGGTGTCCTTCTATAATATTATGGGGTGGAGGGGGG
TGGTATGGAGCAAGGGGCAAGTTGGGAAGACAACCTGTAGGGCCTGCGGGGTCTATTGGGAACCAAGCTG
GAGTGCAGTGGCACAATCTTGGCTCACTGCAATCTCCGCCTCCTGGGTTCAAGCGATTCTCCTGCCTCAG
CCTCC
