>Addgene plasmid #64675 | p3xFLAG-CMV-RNF8-N-terminus(1-140) | addgene partial sequence | sequence record 112883 | hGH-PA-R 5'-CCAGCTTGGTTCCCAATAGA-3'
CCCTTGCTCCATACCACCCCCCTCCACCCCATAATATTATAGAAGGACACCTAGTCAGACAAAATGATGC
AACTTAATTTTATTAGGACAAGGCTGGTGGGCACTGGAGTGGCAACTTCCAGGGCCAGGAGAGGCACTGG
GGAGGGGTCACAGGGATGCCACCCGGGATCCTCTAGAGTCGACTGGTACCTTAATTCTTTGGGGAAAGAC
AAGGATATATTGTCTCCCAGTCTTCTTCAGTAACTTCATATTCATACTCCGCATTCTCCTTATTTTCCAG
AGGCACTCCAAGTTGGATGTAGTCTCCCTGATGAATGGAATAGACCCTTAAAGGTTCCAGACGCGCTCTG
TTCAGCCAAACACCATTTAGACTCTTGTTGTCCATAATTGTCCATTGGCCCTCAGGATTCTGCTTCAAAA
CACAGTGGTTTCGAGAAATCATCAGGGGGCAGATTTTTGATACCAGTTGGTATGTGACACCAAATCCTCG
TCCTACAGTCACCTCGCACCCATCTTCCAGCAGCAGCCACCCGGCGCTCATCCCCACCCGCCGCAGGCAC
CAGCTCCGGCCACCGGCGCGGTCTCCTGTGACGAAGAAGCCGGGCTCCCCCATTGAATTCGCGGCCGCAA
GCTTGTCATCGTCATCCTTGTAATCGATGTCATGATCTTTATAATCACCGTCATGGTCTTTGTAGTCCAT
GGTTAATTCTGACGGTTCACTAAACGAGCTCTGCTTATATAGACCTCCCACCGTACACGCCTACCGCCCA
TTTGCGTCAACGGGGCGGGGTTATTACGACATTTTGGAAAGTCCCGTTGATTT
